Addgene plasmid #96850: pWT016f
Purpose: HHR-bsgRNA-GFP (10 nt blocker)
Depositing lab: David Liu. Depositing organization: Harvard University. Publication: Aptazyme-embedded guide RNAs enable ligand-responsive genome editing and transcriptional activation. Tang W, Hu JH, Liu DR. Nat Commun. 2017 Jun 28;8:15939. doi: 10.1038/ncomms15939. PubMed 28656978.
Backbone
  Vector backbone: pFYF1320
  Vector type: Mammalian Expression
Growth in bacteria
  Bacterial resistance: Ampicillin, 100 μg/mL
  Growth temperature: 37°C
  Growth strain: DH5alpha
  Copy number: High Copy
Gene/Insert
  Gene/Insert name: HHR-bsgRNA-GFP (10 nt blocker)
  gRNA/shRNA sequence: GCCCGTGCCCGGTACATCCAGCTGATGAGTCCCAAATAGGACGAAACGCGCTTCGGTGCGTCCTGGATTCCACGGGCACGGGCAGCTTGCCGGGTTTTAGAGCTAGAAATAGCAAGTTAAAATAAGGCTAGTCCGTTATCAACTTGAAAAAGTGGCACCGAGTCGGTGCTTTTTTT
  Species: H. sapiens (human)
  Cloning method: Unknown
Terms and licenses: Academic/Nonprofit Terms; Industry Terms: Not Available to Industry
How to cite: pWT016f was a gift from David Liu (Addgene plasmid # 96850 ; http://n2t.net/addgene:96850 ; RRID:Addgene_96850)
