[The description below was written by a language model from this plasmid's Addgene catalogue record and pLannotate feature annotations shown in this document.]
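Description:
pWT016f is a compact (about 2.4 kb) mammalian guide RNA expression plasmid built on the pFYF1320 backbone. It is maintained in E. coli through a high-copy ColE1/pUC-type origin and selected with ampicillin via the β-lactamase gene and its native promoter. A short attB1 fragment upstream of the expression cassette appears to be a Gateway cloning remnant with no functional role indicated in the record. The plasmid carries no mammalian selection marker and no Cas9 gene, so the nuclease or a dCas9 effector must be supplied from a separate construct.

The payload is a single RNA polymerase III transcription unit driven by the human U6 promoter. It encodes a "blocked" sgRNA (bsgRNA) targeting GFP: a 10-nucleotide blocker sequence, then a hammerhead ribozyme (HHR), then the 20-nt spacer, then the Streptococcus pyogenes Cas9 gRNA scaffold. The annotated 20-nt "VN155" CDS fragment sits exactly where the spacer lies. It reflects the homology of the GFP-directed guide to GFP-family fluorescent protein coding sequence rather than a real open reading frame. In this design the blocker is intended to base-pair with the spacer and keep the guide inactive. Self-cleavage by the hammerhead ribozyme would release the blocker and restore guide function.

The associated work concerns aptazyme-embedded guide RNAs for ligand-responsive genome editing and transcriptional activation. This plasmid appears to be one of a series testing the blocker design, here 10 nt, against a GFP target in human cells. The record does not state whether this ribozyme version is constitutively active, and no ligand-binding aptamer is annotated.
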