Features (pLannotate 1.2.2; 8 found; start..end, strand, type, name):
     13..30      +  protein_bind   attB1 (fragment): mutant version of attB; recombination site for the Gateway® BP reaction BP Clonase™
     82..322     +  promoter       U6 promoter: RNA polymerase III promoter for human U6 snRNA
    345..397     +  ncRNA          Hammerhead 1: Accession: RF00163 - Hammerhead ribozyme (type I)
    404..423     -  CDS            VN155(I152L) (fragment): improved N-terminal fragment of mVenus for use in bimolecular fluorescence complementation (BiFC) (Kodama and Hu, 2010)
    424..499     +  misc_RNA       gRNA scaffold: guide RNA scaffold for the Streptococcus pyogenes CRISPR/Cas9 system
    603..1191    -  rep_origin     ori: high-copy-number ColE1/pMB1/pBR322/pUC origin of replication
   1362..2222    -  CDS            AmpR: β-lactamase; bla; confers resistance to ampicillin, carbenicillin, and related antibiotics
   2223..2327    -  promoter       AmpR promoter: bla
>Addgene plasmid #96850 | pWT016f | addgene full sequence | sequence record 189257 | Addgene NGS Result
GACGTCGCTAGCTGTACAAAAAAGCAGGCTTTAAAGGAACCAATTCAGTCGACTGGATCCGGTACCAAGG
TCGGGCAGGAAGAGGGCCTATTTCCCATGATTCCTTCATATTTGCATATACGATACAAGGCTGTTAGAGA
GATAATTAGAATTAATTTGACTGTAAACACAAAGATATTAGTACAAAATACGTGACGTAGAAAGTAATAA
TTTCTTGGGTAGTTTGCAGTTTTAAAATTATGTTTTAAAATGGACTATCATATGCTTACCGTAACTTGAA
AGTATTTCGATTTCTTGGCTTTATATATCTTGTGGAAAGGACGAAACACCGCCCGTGCCCGGTACATCCA
GCTGATGAGTCCCAAATAGGACGAAACGCGCTTCGGTGCGTCCTGGATTCCACGGGCACGGGCAGCTTGC
CGGGTTTTAGAGCTAGAAATAGCAAGTTAAAATAAGGCTAGTCCGTTATCAACTTGAAAAAGTGGCACCG
AGTCGGTGCTTTTTTTAAGCTTGGGCCGCTCGAGGTACCTCTCTACATATGACATGTGAGCAAAAGGCCA
GCAAAAGGCCAGGAACCGTAAAAAGGCCGCGTTGCTGGCGTTTTTCCATAGGCTCCGCCCCCCTGACGAG
CATCACAAAAATCGACGCTCAAGTCAGAGGTGGCGAAACCCGACAGGACTATAAAGATACCAGGCGTTTC
CCCCTGGAAGCTCCCTCGTGCGCTCTCCTGTTCCGACCCTGCCGCTTACCGGATACCTGTCCGCCTTTCT
CCCTTCGGGAAGCGTGGCGCTTTCTCATAGCTCACGCTGTAGGTATCTCAGTTCGGTGTAGGTCGTTCGC
TCCAAGCTGGGCTGTGTGCACGAACCCCCCGTTCAGCCCGACCGCTGCGCCTTATCCGGTAACTATCGTC
TTGAGTCCAACCCGGTAAGACACGACTTATCGCCACTGGCAGCAGCCACTGGTAACAGGATTAGCAGAGC
GAGGTATGTAGGCGGTGCTACAGAGTTCTTGAAGTGGTGGCCTAACTACGGCTACACTAGAAGAACAGTA
TTTGGTATCTGCGCTCTGCTGAAGCCAGTTACCTTCGGAAAAAGAGTTGGTAGCTCTTGATCCGGCAAAC
AAACCACCGCTGGTAGCGGTGGTTTTTTTGTTTGCAAGCAGCAGATTACGCGCAGAAAAAAAGGATCTCA
AGAAGATCCTTTGATCTTTTCTACGGGGTCTGACGCTCAGTGGAACGAAAACTCACGTTAAGGGATTTTG
GTCATGAGATTATCAAAAAGGATCTTCACCTAGATCCTTTTAAATTAAAAATGAAGTTTTAAATCAATCT
AAAGTATATATGAGTAAACTTGGTCTGACAGTTACCAATGCTTAATCAGTGAGGCACCTATCTCAGCGAT
CTGTCTATTTCGTTCATCCATAGTTGCCTGACTCCCCGTCGTGTAGATAACTACGATACGGGAGGGCTTA
CCATCTGGCCCCAGTGCTGCAATGATACCGCGAGACCCACGCTCACCGGCTCCAGATTTATCAGCAATAA
ACCAGCCAGCCGGAAGGGCCGAGCGCAGAAGTGGTCCTGCAACTTTATCCGCCTCCATCCAGTCTATTAA
TTGTTGCCGGGAAGCTAGAGTAAGTAGTTCGCCAGTTAATAGTTTGCGCAACGTTGTTGCCATTGCTACA
GGCATCGTGGTGTCACGCTCGTCGTTTGGTATGGCTTCATTCAGCTCCGGTTCCCAACGATCAAGGCGAG
TTACATGATCCCCCATGTTGTGCAAAAAAGCGGTTAGCTCCTTCGGTCCTCCGATCGTTGTCAGAAGTAA
GTTGGCCGCAGTGTTATCACTCATGGTTATGGCAGCACTGCATAATTCTCTTACTGTCATGCCATCCGTA
AGATGCTTTTCTGTGACTGGTGAGTACTCAACCAAGTCATTCTGAGAATAGTGTATGCGGCGACCGAGTT
GCTCTTGCCCGGCGTCAATACGGGATAATACCGCGCCACATAGCAGAACTTTAAAAGTGCTCATCATTGG
AAAACGTTCTTCGGGGCGAAAACTCTCAAGGATCTTACCGCTGTTGAGATCCAGTTCGATGTAACCCACT
CGTGCACCCAACTGATCTTCAGCATCTTTTACTTTCACCAGCGTTTCTGGGTGAGCAAAAACAGGAAGGC
AAAATGCCGCAAAAAAGGGAATAAGGGCGACACGGAAATGTTGAATACTCATACTCTTCCTTTTTCAATA
TTATTGAAGCATTTATCAGGGTTATTGTCTCATGAGCGGATACATATTTGAATGTATTTAGAAAAATAAA
CAAATAGGGGTTCCGCGCACATTTCCCCGAAAAGTGCCACCT
